Addgene plasmid #131866: pDONR221_SLCO2B1
Purpose: Gateway entry clone with codon-optimized ORF sequence for subcloning into custom expression vectors
Depositing lab: RESOLUTE Consortium & Giulio Superti-Furga. Depositing organization: CeMM Research Center for Molecular Medicine. Publication: The RESOLUTE consortium: unlocking SLC transporters for drug discovery. Superti-Furga G, Lackner D, Wiedmer T, Ingles-Prieto A, Barbosa B, Girardi E, Goldmann U, Gurtl B, Klavins K, Klimek C, Lindinger S, Lineiro-Retes E, Muller AC, Onstein S, Redinger G, Reil D, Sedlyarov V, Wolf G, Crawford M, Everley R, ... Steppan CM. Nat Rev Drug Discov. 2020 Jul;19(7):429-430. doi: 10.1038/d41573-020-00056-6. PubMed 32265506.
Backbone
  Vector backbone: pDONR221
  Backbone manufacturer: Thermo Fisher Scientific
  Backbone size w/o insert (bp): 2550
  Vector type: Mammalian Expression
Growth in bacteria
  Bacterial resistance: Kanamycin, 50 μg/mL
  Growth temperature: 37°C
  Growth strain: Stbl3
  Copy number: High Copy
Gene/Insert
  Gene/Insert name: SLCO2B1 (alt name: OATP-B, OATP2B1, SLC21A9)
  Species: H. sapiens (human)
  Insert size (bp): 2127
  Entrez Gene: SLCO2B1 (a.k.a. OATP-B, OATP2B1, OATPB, SLC21A9)
  Cloning method: Gateway Cloning
  Sequencing primers: 5′ M13-fwd; 3′ M13-rev
Terms and licenses: Academic/Nonprofit Terms; Industry Terms
Depositor comments: For more information on the full Resolute plasmid collection, please see www.addgene.org/depositor-collections/re-solute/. Please provide your feedback on this plasmid to the RESOLUTE consortium by filling out their RESOLUTE repository feedback form: https://forms.office.com/Pages/ResponsePage.aspx?id=0e05yklzmkS7rjFGQL4N7z4feCLQvEJAmVcOCM_u885UN1JJRko0Ukg4TVQwNTZLOUxPQVJWT1NHUCQlQCN0PWcu
How to cite: pDONR221_SLCO2B1 was a gift from RESOLUTE Consortium & Giulio Superti-Furga (Addgene plasmid # 131866 ; http://n2t.net/addgene:131866 ; RRID:Addgene_131866)
