[The description below was written by a language model from this plasmid's Addgene catalogue record and the feature table of its GenBank file.]
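Description:
pDONR221_SLCO2B1 is a Gateway entry clone built on the pDONR221 backbone (Thermo Fisher Scientific). It carries a codon-optimized open reading frame for human SLCO2B1, also known as OATP-B, OATP2B1 or SLC21A9, a member of the solute carrier organic anion transporter family. The circular construct is 4677 bp, of which the recorded insert accounts for 2127 bp. It is maintained in E. coli at high copy number through a ColE1/pUC-type origin of replication. Selection is with kanamycin, using the aph(3')-Ia aminoglycoside phosphotransferase gene.

The feature table does not annotate the ORF itself, but the roughly 2.1 kb interval between the attL1 and attL2 sites matches the stated insert size. These attL sites are the substrates for the LR Clonase reaction, which moves the ORF directionally into any attR-containing destination vector. Upstream of attL1, the rrnB T1 and T2 terminators block read-through transcription from the backbone into the insert. M13 forward and reverse primer sites flank the cassette for sequence verification. A T7 promoter lies just outside attL2 and points back toward the insert.

Although the catalogue lists the vector type as mammalian expression, the record shows no eukaryotic promoter, polyadenylation signal or tag. Expression therefore depends on the destination vector chosen. The plasmid belongs to a consortium collection of SLC transporter clones and serves as a source of the SLCO2B1 ORF for subcloning into custom expression vectors for transporter studies.
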