LOCUS       Exported 4677 bp ds-DNA circular SYN 12-MAY-2021
DEFINITION  Gateway entry clone with codon-optimized ORF sequence for subcloning
            into custom expression vectors.
ACCESSION   .
VERSION     .
KEYWORDS    pDONR221_SLCO2B1
SOURCE      synthetic DNA construct
  ORGANISM  synthetic DNA construct
REFERENCE   1 (bases 1 to 4677)
  TITLE     RESOLUTE consortium SLC collection
REFERENCE   2 (bases 1 to 4677)
  AUTHORS   .
  TITLE     Direct Submission
  JOURNAL   Exported May 12, 2021 from SnapGene Server 1.1.58
            http://www.snapgene.com
FEATURES             Location/Qualifiers
     source          1..4677
                     /organism="synthetic DNA construct"
                     /mol_type="other DNA"
     primer_bind     92..109
                     /label=L4440
                     /note="L4440 vector, forward primer"
     terminator      268..295
                     /label=rrnB T2 terminator
                     /note="transcription terminator T2 from the E. coli rrnB
                     gene"
     terminator      387..473
                     /gene="Escherichia coli rrnB"
                     /label=rrnB T1 terminator
                     /note="transcription terminator T1 from the E. coli rrnB
                     gene"
     primer_bind     522..544
                     /label=M13/pUC Forward
                     /note="In lacZ gene"
     primer_bind     536..553
                     /label=M13 Forward
                     /note="In lacZ gene. Also called M13-F20 or M13 (-21)
                     Forward"
     primer_bind     537..553
                     /label=M13 fwd
                     /note="common sequencing primer, one of multiple similar
                     variants"
     protein_bind    569..668
                     /gene="mutant version of attL"
                     /label=attL1
                     /bound_moiety="LR Clonase(TM)"
                     /note="recombination site for the Gateway(R) LR reaction"
     protein_bind    complement(2802..2901)
                     /gene="mutant version of attL"
                     /label=attL2
                     /bound_moiety="LR Clonase(TM)"
                     /note="recombination site for the Gateway(R) LR reaction"
     primer_bind     complement(2918..2937)
                     /label=T7
                     /note="T7 promoter, forward primer"
     promoter        complement(2919..2937)
                     /label=T7 promoter
                     /note="promoter for bacteriophage T7 RNA polymerase"
     primer_bind     complement(2942..2958)
                     /label=M13 rev
                     /note="common sequencing primer, one of multiple similar
                     variants"
     primer_bind     complement(2942..2958)
                     /label=M13 Reverse
                     /note="In lacZ gene. Also called M13-rev"
     primer_bind     complement(3060..3079)
                     /label=pENTR-R
                     /note="pENTR vectors, reverse primer"
     CDS             3071..3880
                     /codon_start=1
                     /gene="aph(3')-Ia"
                     /product="aminoglycoside phosphotransferase"
                     /label=KanR
                     /note="confers resistance to kanamycin in bacteria or G418
                     (Geneticin(R)) in eukaryotes"
                     /translation="MSHIQRETSRPRLNSNMDADLYGYKWARDNVGQSGATIYRLYGKP
                     DAPELFLKHGKGSVANDVTDEMVRLNWLTEFMPLPTIKHFIRTPDDAWLLTTAIPGKTA
                     FQVLEEYPDSGENIVDALAVFLRRLHSIPVCNCPFNSDRVFRLAQAQSRMNNGLVDASD
                     FDDERNGWPVEQVWKEMHKLLPFSPDSVVTHGDFSLDNLIFDEGKLIGCIDVGRVGIAD
                     RYQDLAILWNCLGEFSPSLQKRLFQKYGIDNPDMNKLQFHLMLDEFF"
     primer_bind     complement(3138..3157)
                     /label=Kan-R
                     /note="Kanamycin resistance gene, reverse primer"
     rep_origin      4027..4615
                     /direction=RIGHT
                     /label=ori
                     /note="high-copy-number ColE1/pMB1/pBR322/pUC origin of
                     replication"
     primer_bind     4516..4535
                     /label=pBR322ori-F
                     /note="pBR322 origin, forward primer"
ORIGIN
        1 ctttcctgcg ttatcccctg attctgtgga taaccgtatt accgcctttg agtgagctga
       61 taccgctcgc cgcagccgaa cgaccgagcg cagcgagtca gtgagcgagg aagcggaaga
      121 gcgcccaata cgcaaaccgc ctctccccgc gcgttggccg attcattaat gcagctggca
      181 cgacaggttt cccgactgga aagcgggcag tgagcgcaac gcaattaata cgcgtaccgc
      241 tagccaggaa gagtttgtag aaacgcaaaa aggccatccg tcaggatggc cttctgctta
      301 gtttgatgcc tggcagttta tggcgggcgt cctgcccgcc accctccggg ccgttgcttc
      361 acaacgttca aatccgctcc cggcggattt gtcctactca ggagagcgtt caccgacaaa
      421 caacagataa aacgaaaggc ccagtcttcc gactgagcct ttcgttttat ttgatgcctg
      481 gcagttccct actctcgcgt taacgctagc atggatgttt tcccagtcac gacgttgtaa
      541 aacgacggcc agtcttaagc tcgggcccca aataatgatt ttattttgac tgatagtgac
      601 ctgttcgttg caacacattg atgagcaatg cttttttata atgccaactt tgtacaaaaa
      661 agcaggctcc accatgggcc caaggatcgg accagcagga gaggtgcctc aggtgccaga
      721 caaggagacc aaggccacaa tgggaaccga gaacacacca ggaggcaagg caagcccaga
      781 ccctcaggat gtgcgccctt ccgtgttcca caatatcaag ctgtttgtgc tgtgccacag
      841 cctgctgcag ctggcccagc tgatgatctc tggctacctg aagagctcca tcagcaccgt
      901 ggagaagagg ttcggcctgt ctagccagac atctggcctg ctggccagct ttaacgaagt
      961 gggcaatacc gccctgatcg tgttcgtgtc ttactttggc agccgcgtgc accggccaag
     1021 aatgatcggc tatggagcaa tcctggtggc cctggcagga ctgctgatga ccctgcctca
     1081 cttcatctct gagccatacc ggtatgataa cacaagccct gaggacatgc cacaggactt
     1141 caaggccagc ctgtgcctgc caaccacatc cgccccagca tctgccccta gcaacggaaa
     1201 ttgttcctct tataccgaga cacagcacct gtccgtggtg ggcatcatgt tcgtggcaca
     1261 gaccctgctg ggagtgggag gcgtgcccat ccagcctttc ggcatcagct acatcgacga
     1321 ttttgcccac aactctaata gcccactgta tctgggcatc ctgttcgcag tgaccatgat
     1381 gggaccagga ctggcctttg gcctgggatc tctgatgctg cggctgtacg tggacatcaa
     1441 tcagatgcct gagggcggca tcagcctgac aatcaaggat ccaagatggg tgggagcatg
     1501 gtggctgggc ttcctgatcg cagcaggagc agtggccctg gcagccatcc catatttctt
     1561 tttcccaaag gagatgccca aggagaagcg ggagctgcag tttcggagaa aggtgctggc
     1621 agtgaccgac tccccagcaa gaaagggcaa ggattcccca tctaagcagt cccccggcga
     1681 gtctaccaag aagcaggacg gcctggtgca gatcgcccct aacctgacag tgatccagtt
     1741 catcaaggtg tttccaaggg tgctgctgca gaccctgagg cacccaatct tcctgctggt
     1801 ggtgctgagc caggtgtgcc tgagctccat ggcagcagga atggccatct tcctgcccaa
     1861 gtttctggag agacagttca gcatcacagc ctcctacgcc aatctgctga tcggctgtct
     1921 gtcctttcca tctgtgatcg tgggaatcgt ggtgggaggc gtgctggtga agaggctgca
     1981 cctgggacca gtgggatgcg gcgccctgtg cctgctgggc atgctgctgt gcctgttttt
     2041 ctccctgcct ctgtttttca tcggctgttc tagccaccag atcgccggca tcacccacca
     2101 gacatctgcc cacccaggac tggagctgag cccttcctgc atggaggcct gcagctgtcc
     2161 cctggacggc ttcaaccccg tgtgcgatcc atccaccaga gtggagtaca tcacaccttg
     2221 ccacgccggc tgttcctctt gggtggtgca ggacgccctg gataactccc aggtgtttta
     2281 taccaattgc tcttgcgtgg tggagggcaa tcctgtgctg gccggcagct gcgactccac
     2341 atgttctcac ctggtggtgc cattcctgct gctggtgagc ctgggatccg ccctggcatg
     2401 cctgacccac acaccttcct ttatgctgat cctgaggggc gtgaagaagg aggataagac
     2461 cctggccgtg ggcatccagt tcatgtttct gcgcatcctg gcctggatgc catcccccgt
     2521 gatccacggc tctgccatcg acaccacatg cgtgcactgg gcactgagct gcggcaggcg
     2581 cgccgtgtgc cgctactata acaatgatct gctgaggaac cgcttcatcg gcctgcagtt
     2641 tttctttaag accggctccg tgatctgttt tgcactggtg ctggccgtgc tgaggcagca
     2701 ggacaaggag gcaaggacaa aggagagcag aagctcccca gcagtggagc agcagctgct
     2761 ggtgtccgga ccaggcaaga agcctgagga ttctagagtg gacccagctt tcttgtacaa
     2821 agttggcatt ataagaaagc attgcttatc aatttgttgc aacgaacagg tcactatcag
     2881 tcaaaataaa atcattattt gccatccagc tgatatcccc tatagtgagt cgtattacat
     2941 ggtcatagct gtttcctggc agctctggcc cgtgtctcaa aatctctgat gttacattgc
     3001 acaagataaa aatatatcat catgaacaat aaaactgtct gcttacataa acagtaatac
     3061 aaggggtgtt atgagccata ttcaacggga aacgtcgagg ccgcgattaa attccaacat
     3121 ggatgctgat ttatatgggt ataaatgggc tcgcgataat gtcgggcaat caggtgcgac
     3181 aatctatcgc ttgtatggga agcccgatgc gccagagttg tttctgaaac atggcaaagg
     3241 tagcgttgcc aatgatgtta cagatgagat ggtcagacta aactggctga cggaatttat
     3301 gcctcttccg accatcaagc attttatccg tactcctgat gatgcatggt tactcaccac
     3361 tgcgatcccc ggaaaaacag cattccaggt attagaagaa tatcctgatt caggtgaaaa
     3421 tattgttgat gcgctggcag tgttcctgcg ccggttgcat tcgattcctg tttgtaattg
     3481 tccttttaac agcgatcgcg tatttcgtct cgctcaggcg caatcacgaa tgaataacgg
     3541 tttggttgat gcgagtgatt ttgatgacga gcgtaatggc tggcctgttg aacaagtctg
     3601 gaaagaaatg cataaacttt tgccattctc accggattca gtcgtcactc atggtgattt
     3661 ctcacttgat aaccttattt ttgacgaggg gaaattaata ggttgtattg atgttggacg
     3721 agtcggaatc gcagaccgat accaggatct tgccatccta tggaactgcc tcggtgagtt
     3781 ttctccttca ttacagaaac ggctttttca aaaatatggt attgataatc ctgatatgaa
     3841 taaattgcag tttcatttga tgctcgatga gtttttctaa tcagaattgg ttaattggtt
     3901 gtaacactgg cagagcatta cgctgacttg acgggacggc gcaagctcat gaccaaaatc
     3961 ccttaacgtg agttacgcgt cgttccactg agcgtcagac cccgtagaaa agatcaaagg
     4021 atcttcttga gatccttttt ttctgcgcgt aatctgctgc ttgcaaacaa aaaaaccacc
     4081 gctaccagcg gtggtttgtt tgccggatca agagctacca actctttttc cgaaggtaac
     4141 tggcttcagc agagcgcaga taccaaatac tgttcttcta gtgtagccgt agttaggcca
     4201 ccacttcaag aactctgtag caccgcctac atacctcgct ctgctaatcc tgttaccagt
     4261 ggctgctgcc agtggcgata agtcgtgtct taccgggttg gactcaagac gatagttacc
     4321 ggataaggcg cagcggtcgg gctgaacggg gggttcgtgc acacagccca gcttggagcg
     4381 aacgacctac accgaactga gatacctaca gcgtgagcta tgagaaagcg ccacgcttcc
     4441 cgaagggaga aaggcggaca ggtatccggt aagcggcagg gtcggaacag gagagcgcac
     4501 gagggagctt ccagggggaa acgcctggta tctttatagt cctgtcgggt ttcgccacct
     4561 ctgacttgag cgtcgatttt tgtgatgctc gtcagggggg cggagcctat ggaaaaacgc
     4621 cagcaacgcg gcctttttac ggttcctggc cttttgctgg ccttttgctc acatgtt
//
