>Addgene plasmid #131866 | pDONR221_SLCO2B1 | depositor partial sequence | sequence record 253132 | Codon-optimized ORF of SLCO2B1
ATGGGCCCAAGGATCGGACCAGCAGGAGAGGTGCCTCAGGTGCCAGACAAGGAGACCAAGGCCACAATGG
GAACCGAGAACACACCAGGAGGCAAGGCAAGCCCAGACCCTCAGGATGTGCGCCCTTCCGTGTTCCACAA
TATCAAGCTGTTTGTGCTGTGCCACAGCCTGCTGCAGCTGGCCCAGCTGATGATCTCTGGCTACCTGAAG
AGCTCCATCAGCACCGTGGAGAAGAGGTTCGGCCTGTCTAGCCAGACATCTGGCCTGCTGGCCAGCTTTA
ACGAAGTGGGCAATACCGCCCTGATCGTGTTCGTGTCTTACTTTGGCAGCCGCGTGCACCGGCCAAGAAT
GATCGGCTATGGAGCAATCCTGGTGGCCCTGGCAGGACTGCTGATGACCCTGCCTCACTTCATCTCTGAG
CCATACCGGTATGATAACACAAGCCCTGAGGACATGCCACAGGACTTCAAGGCCAGCCTGTGCCTGCCAA
CCACATCCGCCCCAGCATCTGCCCCTAGCAACGGAAATTGTTCCTCTTATACCGAGACACAGCACCTGTC
CGTGGTGGGCATCATGTTCGTGGCACAGACCCTGCTGGGAGTGGGAGGCGTGCCCATCCAGCCTTTCGGC
ATCAGCTACATCGACGATTTTGCCCACAACTCTAATAGCCCACTGTATCTGGGCATCCTGTTCGCAGTGA
CCATGATGGGACCAGGACTGGCCTTTGGCCTGGGATCTCTGATGCTGCGGCTGTACGTGGACATCAATCA
GATGCCTGAGGGCGGCATCAGCCTGACAATCAAGGATCCAAGATGGGTGGGAGCATGGTGGCTGGGCTTC
CTGATCGCAGCAGGAGCAGTGGCCCTGGCAGCCATCCCATATTTCTTTTTCCCAAAGGAGATGCCCAAGG
AGAAGCGGGAGCTGCAGTTTCGGAGAAAGGTGCTGGCAGTGACCGACTCCCCAGCAAGAAAGGGCAAGGA
TTCCCCATCTAAGCAGTCCCCCGGCGAGTCTACCAAGAAGCAGGACGGCCTGGTGCAGATCGCCCCTAAC
CTGACAGTGATCCAGTTCATCAAGGTGTTTCCAAGGGTGCTGCTGCAGACCCTGAGGCACCCAATCTTCC
TGCTGGTGGTGCTGAGCCAGGTGTGCCTGAGCTCCATGGCAGCAGGAATGGCCATCTTCCTGCCCAAGTT
TCTGGAGAGACAGTTCAGCATCACAGCCTCCTACGCCAATCTGCTGATCGGCTGTCTGTCCTTTCCATCT
GTGATCGTGGGAATCGTGGTGGGAGGCGTGCTGGTGAAGAGGCTGCACCTGGGACCAGTGGGATGCGGCG
CCCTGTGCCTGCTGGGCATGCTGCTGTGCCTGTTTTTCTCCCTGCCTCTGTTTTTCATCGGCTGTTCTAG
CCACCAGATCGCCGGCATCACCCACCAGACATCTGCCCACCCAGGACTGGAGCTGAGCCCTTCCTGCATG
GAGGCCTGCAGCTGTCCCCTGGACGGCTTCAACCCCGTGTGCGATCCATCCACCAGAGTGGAGTACATCA
CACCTTGCCACGCCGGCTGTTCCTCTTGGGTGGTGCAGGACGCCCTGGATAACTCCCAGGTGTTTTATAC
CAATTGCTCTTGCGTGGTGGAGGGCAATCCTGTGCTGGCCGGCAGCTGCGACTCCACATGTTCTCACCTG
GTGGTGCCATTCCTGCTGCTGGTGAGCCTGGGATCCGCCCTGGCATGCCTGACCCACACACCTTCCTTTA
TGCTGATCCTGAGGGGCGTGAAGAAGGAGGATAAGACCCTGGCCGTGGGCATCCAGTTCATGTTTCTGCG
CATCCTGGCCTGGATGCCATCCCCCGTGATCCACGGCTCTGCCATCGACACCACATGCGTGCACTGGGCA
CTGAGCTGCGGCAGGCGCGCCGTGTGCCGCTACTATAACAATGATCTGCTGAGGAACCGCTTCATCGGCC
TGCAGTTTTTCTTTAAGACCGGCTCCGTGATCTGTTTTGCACTGGTGCTGGCCGTGCTGAGGCAGCAGGA
CAAGGAGGCAAGGACAAAGGAGAGCAGAAGCTCCCCAGCAGTGGAGCAGCAGCTGCTGGTGTCCGGACCA
GGCAAGAAGCCTGAGGATTCTAGAGTG
